Addgene plasmid #233414: XZ400 SFFV-mCherry-SGc(stem-1(3xMS2))cSG-TEVP (equivalent to EK0461)
Purpose: LIDAR reporter RNA; mCherry as marker, TEVP as output (equivalent to EK0461)
Depositing lab: Xiaojing Gao. Depositing organization: Stanford University. Publication: Post-transcriptional modular synthetic receptors. Zhang X, Mille-Fragoso LS, Kaseniit KE, Lee AP, Zhang M, Call CC, Hu Y, Xie Y, Gao XJ. Nat Chem Biol. 2025 Mar 28. doi: 10.1038/s41589-025-01872-w. PubMed 40155716.
Backbone
  Vector backbone: FLP-IN
  Vector type: Mammalian Expression
Growth in bacteria
  Bacterial resistance: Ampicillin, 100 μg/mL
  Growth temperature: 37°C
  Growth strain: DH5alpha
  Copy number: High Copy
Gene/Insert
  Gene/Insert name: mCherry-SGc(stem-1(3xMS2))cSG-TEVP
  Species: Synthetic
  Mutation: WT
  Promoter: SFFV
  Cloning method: Gibson Cloning
Terms and licenses: Academic/Nonprofit Terms; Industry Terms: Not Available to Industry
Depositor comments: https://benchling.com/s/seq-JjXSoNTmFcjKrHCszCQM?m=slm-r7r8gX9iR7EuzVdWPyd5 for annotated sequence file. Please visit https://doi.org/10.1101/2024.05.03.592453 for bioRxiv preprint.
How to cite: XZ400 SFFV-mCherry-SGc(stem-1(3xMS2))cSG-TEVP (equivalent to EK0461) was a gift from Xiaojing Gao (Addgene plasmid # 233414 ; http://n2t.net/addgene:233414 ; RRID:Addgene_233414)
