[The description below was written by a language model from this plasmid's Addgene catalogue record and pLannotate feature annotations shown in this document.]
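Description:
XZ400 SFFV-mCherry-SGc(stem-1(3xMS2))cSG-TEVP is a 6.6 kb mammalian expression plasmid built on a FLP-IN backbone, described as equivalent to a construct called EK0461. It is propagated in E. coli through a high-copy ColE1/pUC-type origin and selected with ampicillin via the bla gene and its promoter. The backbone also carries an FRT site placed directly upstream of a hygromycin resistance coding sequence followed by an SV40 poly(A) signal. No complete promoter is annotated in front of HygR, an arrangement typical of Flp-In vectors, in which FLP-mediated recombination into a genomic FRT landing site supplies the promoter and makes integrants hygromycin resistant. Fragments of an f1 origin, SV40 promoter, ble and lac elements are backbone remnants.

The payload is a single synthetic transcript driven by the spleen focus-forming virus LTR promoter and terminated by a bGH poly(A) signal. It encodes mCherry first, then a partial F2A peptide sequence, an unannotated stretch of roughly 250 nt, and the tobacco etch virus protease (TEVP) coding region. By the construct name, the intervening region should hold the "SGc(stem-1(3xMS2))cSG" module, presumably a stem structure with three MS2 hairpins (binding sites for MS2 coat protein), although the feature table does not annotate it and the record does not explain its mechanism. The record describes the plasmid as a LIDAR reporter RNA, with mCherry serving as a marker of the transcript and TEVP as the output. It comes from work on post-transcriptional modular synthetic receptors, where TEVP production would report or relay receptor activity to downstream protease-responsive components.
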