Features (pLannotate 1.2.2; 20 found; start..end, strand, type, name):
    176..583     +  promoter       SFFV promoter: spleen focus-forming virus long terminal repeat (LTR) promoter
    597..1304    +  CDS            mCherry: mCherry is a basic (constitutively fluorescent) red fluorescent protein published in 2004, derived from Discosoma sp.. It is reported to be a very rapidly-maturing monomer with low acid sensitivity.
   1350..1408    +  CDS            F2A (fragment): 2A peptide from foot-and-mouth disease virus polyprotein Eukaryotic ribosomes fail to insert a peptide bond between the Gly and Pro residues, yielding separate polypeptides.
   1656..2363    +  CDS            POLG_TEV (fragment): Experimental evidence at protein level: Swiss-Prot protein existence level 1. [Nuclear inclusion protein A]: has RNA-binding and proteolytic activities. From Tobacco etch virus (TEV).
   2470..2694    +  polyA_signal   bGH poly(A) signal: bovine growth hormone polyadenylation signal
   2710..2733    +  polyA_signal   bGH poly(A) signal (fragment): bovine growth hormone polyadenylation signal
   2737..2758    +  promoter       SV40 promoter (fragment): SV40 enhancer and early promoter
   2779..3012    +  rep_origin     f1 ori (fragment) (sequence partly withheld): f1 bacteriophage origin of replication; arrow indicates direction of (+) strand synthesis
   3017..3064    +  protein_bind   FRT: FLP-mediated recombination occurs in the 8-bp core sequence TCTAGAAA (Turan and Bode, 2011). FLP recombinase from the Saccharomyces cerevisiae 2μ plasmid
   3072..4094    +  CDS            HygR: aminoglycoside phosphotransferase from E. coli; aph(4)-Ia; confers resistance to hygromycin
   4104..4229    +  CDS            ble (fragment): BLE_KLEPN - Experimental evidence at protein level: Swiss-Prot protein existence level 1. Binding protein with a strong affinity to the bleomycin family of antibiotics. Binds to CL990; an antimitotic-antibiotic compound. From Klebsiella pneumoniae.
   4224..4345    +  polyA_signal   SV40 poly(A) signal: SV40 polyadenylation signal
   4418..4434    -  protein_bind   lac operator: The lac repressor binds to the lac operator to inhibit transcription in E. coli. This inhibition can be relieved by adding lactose or isopropyl-β-D-thiogalactopyranoside (IPTG). lac repressor encoded by lacI
   4442..4472    -  promoter       lac promoter: promoter for the E. coli lac operon
   4487..4508    -  protein_bind   CAP binding site: CAP binding activates transcription in the presence of cAMP. E. coli catabolite activator protein
   4521..4613    -  CDS            lacI (fragment): lac repressor; lacI; The lac repressor binds to the lac operator to inhibit transcription in E. coli. This inhibition can be relieved by adding lactose or isopropyl-β-D-thiogalactopyranoside (IPTG).
   4796..5384    -  rep_origin     ori: high-copy-number ColE1/pMB1/pBR322/pUC origin of replication
   5555..6415    -  CDS            AmpR: β-lactamase; bla; confers resistance to ampicillin, carbenicillin, and related antibiotics
   6416..6520    -  promoter       AmpR promoter: bla
   6579..5       -  misc_feature   bom (fragment) (across the origin): basis of mobility region from pBR322
>Addgene plasmid #233414 | XZ400 SFFV-mCherry-SGc(stem-1(3xMS2))cSG-TEVP (equivalent to EK0461) | addgene full sequence | sequence record 467287 | Addgene NGS Result
AGTATCTGCTCCCTGCTTGTGTGTTGGAGGTCGCTGAGTAGTGCGCGAGCAAAATTTAAGCTACAACAAG
GCAAGGCTTGACCGACAATTGCCGATAAAATAAAAGATTTTATTTAGTCTCCAGAAAAAGGGGGGAATGA
AAGACCCCACCTGTAGGTTTGGCAAGCTAGCTGCAGTAACGCCATTTTGCAAGGCATGGAAAAATACCAA
ACCAAGAATAGAGAAGTTCAGATCAAGGGCGGGTACATGAAAATAGCTAACGTTGGGCCAAACAGGATAT
CTGCGGTGAGCAGTTTCGGCCCCGGCCCGGGGCCAAGAACAGATGGTCACCGCAGTTTCGGCCCCGGCCC
GAGGCCAAGAACAGATGGTCCCCAGATATGGCCCAACCCTCAGCAGTTTCTTAAGACCCATCAGATGTTT
CCAGGCTCCCCCAAGGACCTGAAATGACCCTGCGCCTTATTTGAATTAACCAATCAGCCTGCTTCTCGCT
TCTGTTCGCGCGCTTCTGCTTCCCGAGCTCTATAAAAGAGCTCACAACCCCTCACTCGGCGCGCCAGTCC
TCCGACAGACTGAGTCGCCCGGGAAGCTTCGCCACCATGGTGAGCAAGGGCGAGGAGGATAACATGGCCA
TCATCAAGGAGTTCATGCGCTTCAAGGTGCACATGGAGGGCTCCGTGAACGGCCACGAGTTCGAGATCGA
GGGCGAGGGCGAGGGCCGCCCCTACGAGGGCACCCAGACCGCCAAGCTGAAGGTGACCAAGGGTGGCCCC
CTGCCCTTCGCCTGGGACATCCTGTCCCCTCAGTTCATGTACGGCTCCAAGGCCTACGTGAAGCACCCCG
CCGACATTCCCGACTACTTGAAGCTGTCCTTCCCCGAGGGCTTCAAGTGGGAGCGCGTGATGAACTTCGA
GGACGGCGGCGTGGTGACCGTGACCCAGGACTCCTCCCTGCAGGACGGCGAGTTCATCTACAAGGTGAAG
CTGCGCGGCACCAACTTCCCCTCCGACGGCCCCGTAATGCAGAAGAAGACCATGGGCTGGGAGGCCTCCT
CCGAGCGGATGTACCCCGAGGACGGCGCCCTGAAGGGCGAGATCAAGCAGAGGCTGAAGCTGAAGGACGG
CGGCCACTACGACGCTGAGGTCAAGACCACCTACAAGGCCAAGAAGCCCGTGCAGCTGCCCGGCGCCTAC
AACGTCAACATCAAGTTGGACATCACCTCCCACAACGAGGACTACACCATCGTGGAACAGTACGAACGCG
CCGAGGGCCGCCACTCCACCGGCGGCATGGACGAGCTGTACAAGAGCGACGCGTTGGAAGCCAGACACAA
ACAGAAAATTGTGGCTCCGGTGAAACAGACTTTGAATTTTGACCTTCTGAAGCTGGCGGGAGACGTCGAG
TCCAACCCCGGTCCCGGTACCGGATCCTCCGTTTAGGTGGGTGGAATAGTAACGTACACCATCAGGGTAC
GTCTCAGACACCATCAGGGTCTGTCTGGTACAGCATCAGCGTACCATAGTATCCCACCTACCCAGACGAC
CGGTACTAGTGAGGCACGGCATAAGCAAAAGATCGTAGCCCCAGTAAAGCAAACACTCAACTTCGATCTA
CTCAAACTCGCAGGTGATGTGGAATCTAATCCAGGACCCTCGAGTGGGGAGAGTTTGTTTAAGGGGCCAA
GGGACTATAACCCAATATCATCCACTATTTGCCACCTCACTAACGAGAGCGATGGACATACAACCTCTCT
CTACGGGATAGGCTTCGGTCCTTTCATCATTACCAATAAGCATCTGTTTCGCCGAAACAACGGTACTCTT
CTGGTTCAATCTCTTCATGGTGTCTTCAAGGTGAAAAACACCACTACGCTTCAGCAACACCTGATTGATG
GTAGGGATATGATAATTATCAGAATGCCGAAAGATTTCCCACCTTTTCCACAGAAGCTGAAATTCAGGGA
ACCGCAGAGAGAGGAGAGGATTTGTTTGGTAACGACCAACTTCCAGACGAAGAGTATGAGTTCTATGGTG
TCCGACACTAGCTGCACGTTCCCCTCAAGTGATGGGATATTCTGGAAACACTGGATACAGACTAAAGACG
GACAGTGTGGAAGCCCATTGGTTTCCACCCGAGATGGTTTTATCGTGGGTATCCATAGCGCCTCTAATTT
CACAAACACGAACAACTATTTCACTTCAGTGCCCAAAAACTTTATGGAGCTGCTCACAAACCAAGAAGCG
CAGCAGTGGGTAAGCGGTTGGAGACTTAACGCTGACTCAGTTCTCTGGGGGGGGCACAAAGTATTCATGG
TAAAGCCAGAGGAGCCATTCCAACCAGTCAAAGAAGCCACACAACTTATGAACTAGGCCGGAGGGCCCGA
ACAAAAACTCATCTCAGAAGAGGATCTGAATAGCGCCGTCGACCATCATCATAATCATCATTGAGTTTAA
ACCCGCTGATCAGCCTCGACTGTGCCTTCTAGTTGCCAGCCATCTGTTGTTTGCCCCTCCCCCGTGCCTT
CCTTGACCCTGGAAGGTGCCACTCCCACTGTCCTTTCCTAATAAAATGAGGAAATTGCATCGCATTGTCT
GAGTAGGTGTCATTCTATTCTGGGGGGTGGGGTGGGGCAGGACAGCAAGGGGGAGGATTGGGAAGACAAT
AGCAGGCATGCTGGGGATGCGGTGGGCTCTATGGAGATCTATCGATGTTCTGGGGATGCGGTGGGCTCTA
TGGCTTCTGAGGCGGAAAGAACCAGCTGGGGCTCTAGGGGGTATCCCC
[124 nt withheld, positions 2779-2902]
C
[91 nt withheld, positions 2904-2994]
AGGGTGATGGTTCACGTACCTAGAAGTTCCTATTCCGAAGTTCCTATTCTCTAGAAAGTATAGGAACTTC
CTTGGCCAAAAAGCCTGAACTCACCGCGACGTCTGTCGAGAAGTTTCTGATCGAAAAGTTCGACAGCGTC
TCCGACCTGATGCAGCTCTCGGAGGGCGAAGAATCTCGTGCTTTCAGCTTCGATGTAGGAGGGCGTGGAT
ATGTCCTGCGGGTAAATAGCTGCGCCGATGGTTTCTACAAAGATCGTTATGTTTATCGGCACTTTGCATC
GGCCGCGCTCCCGATTCCGGAAGTGCTTGACATTGGGGAATTCAGCGAGAGCCTGACCTATTGCATCTCC
CGCCGTGCACAGGGTGTCACGTTGCAAGACCTGCCTGAAACCGAACTGCCCGCTGTTCTGCAGCCGGTCG
CGGAGGCCATGGATGCGATCGCTGCGGCCGATCTTAGCCAGACGAGCGGGTTCGGCCCATTCGGACCGCA
AGGAATCGGTCAATACACTACATGGCGTGATTTCATATGCGCGATTGCTGATCCCCATGTGTATCACTGG
CAAACTGTGATGGACGACACCGTCAGTGCGTCCGTCGCGCAGGCTCTCGATGAGCTGATGCTTTGGGCCG
AGGACTGCCCCGAAGTCCGGCACCTCGTGCACGCGGATTTCGGCTCCAACAATGTCCTGACGGACAATGG
CCGCATAACAGCGGTCATTGACTGGAGCGAGGCGATGTTCGGGGATTCCCAATACGAGGTCGCCAACATC
TTCTTCTGGAGGCCGTGGTTGGCTTGTATGGAGCAGCAGACGCGCTACTTCGAGCGGAGGCATCCGGAGC
TTGCAGGATCGCCGCGGCTCCGGGCGTATATGCTCCGCATTGGTCTTGACCAACTCTATCAGAGCTTGGT
TGACGGCAATTTCGATGATGCAGCTTGGGCGCAGGGTCGATGCGACGCAATCGTCCGATCCGGAGCCGGG
ACTGTCGGGCGTACACAAATCGCCCGCAGAAGCGCGGCCGTCTGGACCGATGGCTGTGTAGAAGTACTCG
CCGATAGTGGAAACCGACGCCCCAGCACTCGTCCGAGGGCAAAGGAATAGCACGTACTACGAGATTTCGA
TTCCACCGCCGCCTTCTATGAAAGGTTGGGCTTCGGAATCGTTTTCCGGGACGCCGGCTGGATGATCCTC
CAGCGCGGGGATCTCATGCTGGAGTTCTTCGCCCACCCCAACTTGTTTATTGCAGCTTATAATGGTTACA
AATAAAGCAATAGCATCACAAATTTCACAAATAAAGCATTTTTTTCACTGCATTCTAGTTGTGGTTTGTC
CAAACTCATCAATGTATCTTATCATGTCTGTATACCGTCGACCTCTAGCTAGAGCTTGGCGTAATCATGG
TCATAGCTGTTTCCTGTGTGAAATTGTTATCCGCTCACAATTCCACACAACATACGAGCCGGAAGCATAA
AGTGTAAAGCCTGGGGTGCCTAATGAGTGAGCTAACTCACATTAATTGCGTTGCGCTCACTGCCCGCTTT
CCAGTCGGGAAACCTGTCGTGCCAGCTGCATTAATGAATCGGCCAACGCGCGGGGAGAGGCGGTTTGCGT
ATTGGGCGCTCTTCCGCTTCCTCGCTCACTGACTCGCTGCGCTCGGTCGTTCGGCTGCGGCGAGCGGTAT
CAGCTCACTCAAAGGCGGTAATACGGTTATCCACAGAATCAGGGGATAACGCAGGAAAGAACATGTGAGC
AAAAGGCCAGCAAAAGGCCAGGAACCGTAAAAAGGCCGCGTTGCTGGCGTTTTTCCATAGGCTCCGCCCC
CCTGACGAGCATCACAAAAATCGACGCTCAAGTCAGAGGTGGCGAAACCCGACAGGACTATAAAGATACC
AGGCGTTTCCCCCTGGAAGCTCCCTCGTGCGCTCTCCTGTTCCGACCCTGCCGCTTACCGGATACCTGTC
CGCCTTTCTCCCTTCGGGAAGCGTGGCGCTTTCTCATAGCTCACGCTGTAGGTATCTCAGTTCGGTGTAG
GTCGTTCGCTCCAAGCTGGGCTGTGTGCACGAACCCCCCGTTCAGCCCGACCGCTGCGCCTTATCCGGTA
ACTATCGTCTTGAGTCCAACCCGGTAAGACACGACTTATCGCCACTGGCAGCAGCCACTGGTAACAGGAT
TAGCAGAGCGAGGTATGTAGGCGGTGCTACAGAGTTCTTGAAGTGGTGGCCTAACTACGGCTACACTAGA
AGAACAGTATTTGGTATCTGCGCTCTGCTGAAGCCAGTTACCTTCGGAAAAAGAGTTGGTAGCTCTTGAT
CCGGCAAACAAACCACCGCTGGTAGCGGTGGTTTTTTTGTTTGCAAGCAGCAGATTACGCGCAGAAAAAA
AGGATCTCAAGAAGATCCTTTGATCTTTTCTACGGGGTCTGACGCTCAGTGGAACGAAAACTCACGTTAA
GGGATTTTGGTCATGAGATTATCAAAAAGGATCTTCACCTAGATCCTTTTAAATTAAAAATGAAGTTTTA
AATCAATCTAAAGTATATATGAGTAAACTTGGTCTGACAGTTACCAATGCTTAATCAGTGAGGCACCTAT
CTCAGCGATCTGTCTATTTCGTTCATCCATAGTTGCCTGACTCCCCGTCGTGTAGATAACTACGATACGG
GAGGGCTTACCATCTGGCCCCAGTGCTGCAATGATACCGCGAGACCCACGCTCACCGGCTCCAGATTTAT
CAGCAATAAACCAGCCAGCCGGAAGGGCCGAGCGCAGAAGTGGTCCTGCAACTTTATCCGCCTCCATCCA
GTCTATTAATTGTTGCCGGGAAGCTAGAGTAAGTAGTTCGCCAGTTAATAGTTTGCGCAACGTTGTTGCC
ATTGCTACAGGCATCGTGGTGTCACGCTCGTCGTTTGGTATGGCTTCATTCAGCTCCGGTTCCCAACGAT
CAAGGCGAGTTACATGATCCCCCATGTTGTGCAAAAAAGCGGTTAGCTCCTTCGGTCCTCCGATCGTTGT
CAGAAGTAAGTTGGCCGCAGTGTTATCACTCATGGTTATGGCAGCACTGCATAATTCTCTTACTGTCATG
CCATCCGTAAGATGCTTTTCTGTGACTGGTGAGTACTCAACCAAGTCATTCTGAGAATAGTGTATGCGGC
GACCGAGTTGCTCTTGCCCGGCGTCAATACGGGATAATACCGCGCCACATAGCAGAACTTTAAAAGTGCT
CATCATTGGAAAACGTTCTTCGGGGCGAAAACTCTCAAGGATCTTACCGCTGTTGAGATCCAGTTCGATG
TAACCCACTCGTGCACCCAACTGATCTTCAGCATCTTTTACTTTCACCAGCGTTTCTGGGTGAGCAAAAA
CAGGAAGGCAAAATGCCGCAAAAAAGGGAATAAGGGCGACACGGAAATGTTGAATACTCATACTCTTCCT
TTTTCAATATTATTGAAGCATTTATCAGGGTTATTGTCTCATGAGCGGATACATATTTGAATGTATTTAG
AAAAATAAACAAATAGGGGTTCCGCGCACATTTCCCCGAAAAGTGCCACCTGACGTCGACGGATCGGGAG
ATCTCCCGATCCCCTATGGTGCACTCTCAGTACAATCTGCTCTGATGCCGCATAGTTAAGCC
